>Addgene plasmid #19404 | pCM3.35 | depositor full sequence | sequence record 9056 | Author sequence
CTTTCCTGCGTTATCCCCTGATTCTGTGGATAACCGTATTACCGCTAGCCAGGAAGAGTTTGTAGAAACG
CAAAAAGGCCATCCGTCAGGATGGCCTTCTGCTTAGTTTGATGCCTGGCAGTTTATGGCGGGCGTCCTGC
CCGCCACCCTCCGGGCCGTTGCTTCACAACGTTCAAATCCGCTCCCGGCGGATTTGTCCTACTCAGGAGA
GCGTTCACCGACAAACAACAGATAAAACGAAAGGCCCAGTCTTCCGACTGAGCCTTTCGTTTTATTTGAT
GCCTGGCAGTTCCCTACTCTCGCGTTAACGCTAGCATGGATCTCGGGCCCCAAATAATGATTTTATTTTG
ACTGATAGTGACCTGTTCGTTGCAACAAATTGATGAGCAATGCTTTTTTATAATGCCAAGTTTGTACAAA
AAAGCAGGCTCCATGTCCGATACCGTGGAAGAGCTCGTTCAACGCGCCAAGCTTGCCGAACAAGCCGAGC
GATACGATGATATGGCTGCCGCCATGAAGAAAGTAAGATAAAACATCATTTACGGAGGTTTCAAATTTAC
TATTTTTCAGGTGACCGAGCAGGGACAGGAGCTTTCCAACGAAGAGCGTAACCTTCTCTCTGTTGCCTAC
AAAAACGTCGTCGGAGCTCGCCGTTCATCGTGGAGAGTTATCTCTTCCATTGAGCAAAAGACCGAGGGAT
CCGAGAAGAAGCAACAACTCGCCAAGGAATACCGCGTCAAGGTAACTACACCAAGCAAGATTTTATTAAT
TTCAAGAATTTTAGTAACTTATTTACATTATTTCAGGTTGAGCAAGAACTCAACGACATCTGCCAAGATG
TGCTCAAGCTCCTCGACGAGTTCCTCATTGTCAAGGCTGGAGCTGCTGAGTCGAAGGTCTTCTATCTCAA
GATGAAAGGAGATTACTACAGATACCTCGCCGAGGTCGCTTCAGAGGATCGCGCTGCCGTTGTTGAGAAG
TCCCAGAAGGCTTACCAGGTATTTGAAAATAACTAAATTCTTGATGTAAATGGCATGACTTTCAGGAGGC
TCTTGATATCGCTAAGGACAAGATGCAGCCAACCCACCCAATTCGCCTTGGACTTGCCCTCAACTTCTCT
GTCTTCTACTACGAGATCTTGAACACTCCAGAGCACGCTTGCCAACTCGCGAAACAGGCTTTCGATGATG
CTATTGCTGAGCTCGACACGTTGAACGAGGATTCGTACAAGGACTCGACCTTGATCATGCAACTTCTACG
TGACAATCTCACTCTCTGGACATCTGACGTTGGAGCTGAAGATCAAGAGCAGGAGGGAAACCAGGAAGCT
GGAAACTAAGTACGATTTCAAAATGTTTTATTGCCATTATATAAAGCTGACCTTTTTCCTCTTTTCCTTT
CACATCAAATCTTGCTTCGAAAAAATAGTTTCGGTTTTCAGAGAGCTGAACTCCGTTCTCTTTCCTCGCA
TCTCTTCAACTTTCAGTTATCCTCCAACATTTCCGGTACGTTAGCCGAGAGAGTTGCCTAATCACCGTTT
TTGTTTTAGACTTAACGTATTCACCAATACTCCATACAACACTGCGCAATAGCATCATGAAAGAAAATTC
GGTCTTCAAGTGCTCTAGATCTCCAAGCCATAATTCTCTTCATGCTCTATTTCGCTGTAATTCACTCCGT
CACTATTGTCATTCCTAAAATGGCGTATTGTTCTATGATTATTATGTGCTGTAAAGTATAATGAACCCCC
ATCTTCCATTTTTCTCTTATTATCCCCGATCTTTATTTTTAGATCTTTTTGAACATAAATGTTTGGTGAA
CTTTTCCGGTTGTCCGAATTTCATCACAACTTTCCAGGAGTTTTTCGAGTAATGGAATGGAATTTATTTT
CAGATTTCGATGAAGGAGCATAAATAGGATAAAACATTTGCATTAACCTCTTAGAAGGTCTCAACACGAA
AAATTAAATGAAATGTGAAAAAGTGTGCGCCTTTAAGCTGCCGAAAATTTTTTGATAGTTTCTTCCACGA
TTCGTTAAAAATTAAGTGTTTTATGGTAACATTTGAGTGTTCTTTTGAAAATAAATATATTCTTTGTCGA
AAAACTATGAAACATCGATAAAAATTCCGCAGCAATAGAAGTTTAAAATTACAGTACTCTTTAAAGACTC
ACACCTTTTTGCGTTCAACAAATATTAGACGTGTCGAGACTAAGTACCGTACTTTTGGCGCAAAAAGCTC
AAAATTTCGCTCCTGGGCAATATAATTTTCGGAAAAAAACTTAATTCTGGAGACTTCATGTGTTTTCACA
GATCATGACGAGACCGATTGAGAAACATTACCCAGCTTTCTTGTACAAAGTGGGCATTATAAGAAAGCAT
TGCTTATCAATTTGTTGCAACGAACAGGTCACTATCAGTCAAAATAAAATCATTATTTGCCATCCAGCTG
CAGCTCTGGCCCGTGTCTCAAAATCTCTGATGTTACATTGCACAAGATAAAAATATATCATCATGAACAA
TAAAACTGTCTGCTTACATAAACAGTAATACAAGGGGTGTTATGAGCCATATTCAACGGGAAACGTCGAG
GCCGCGATTAAATTCCAACATGGATGCTGATTTATATGGGTATAAATGGGCTCGCGATAATGTCGGGCAA
TCAGGTGCGACAATCTATCGCTTGTATGGGAAGCCCGATGCGCCAGAGTTGTTTCTGAAACATGGCAAAG
GTAGCGTTGCCAATGATGTTACAGATGAGATGGTCAGACTAAACTGGCTGACGGAATTTATGCCTCTTCC
GACCATCAAGCATTTTATCCGTACTCCTGATGATGCATGGTTACTCACCACTGCGATCCCCGGAAAAACA
GCATTCCAGGTATTAGAAGAATATCCTGATTCAGGTGAAAATATTGTTGATGCGCTGGCAGTGTTCCTGC
GCCGGTTGCATTCGATTCCTGTTTGTAATTGTCCTTTTAACAGCGATCGCGTATTTCGTCTCGCTCAGGC
GCAATCACGAATGAATAACGGTTTGGTTGATGCGAGTGATTTTGATGACGAGCGTAATGGCTGGCCTGTT
GAACAAGTCTGGAAAGAAATGCATAAACTTTTGCCATTCTCACCGGATTCAGTCGTCACTCATGGTGATT
TCTCACTTGATAACCTTATTTTTGACGAGGGGAAATTAATAGGTTGTATTGATGTTGGACGAGTCGGAAT
CGCAGACCGATACCAGGATCTTGCCATCCTATGGAACTGCCTCGGTGAGTTTTCTCCTTCATTACAGAAA
CGGCTTTTTCAAAAATATGGTATTGATAATCCTGATATGAATAAATTGCAGTTTCATTTGATGCTCGATG
AGTTTTTCTAATCAGAATTGGTTAATTGGTTGTAACACTGGCAGAGCATTACGCTGACTTGACGGGACGG
CGCAAGCTCATGACCAAAATCCCTTAACGTGAGTTTTCGTTCCACTGAGCGTCAGACCCCGTAGAAAAGA
TCAAAGGATCTTCTTGAGATCCTTTTTTTCTGCGCGTAATCTGCTGCTTGCAAACAAAAAAACCACCGCT
ACCAGCGGTGGTTTGTTTGCCGGATCAAGAGCTACCAACTCTTTTTCCGAAGGTAACTGGCTTCAGCAGA
GCGCAGATACCAAATACTGTCCTTCTAGTGTAGCCGTAGTTAGGCCACCACTTCAAGAACTCTGTAGCAC
CGCCTACATACCTCGCTCTGCTAATCCTGTTACCAGTGGCTGCTGCCAGTGGCGATAAGTCGTGTCTTAC
CGGGTTGGACTCAAGACGATAGTTACCGGATAAGGCGCAGCGGTCGGGCTGAACGGGGGGTTCGTGCACA
CAGCCCAGCTTGGAGCGAACGACCTACACCGAACTGAGATACCTACAGCGTGAGCTATGAGAAAGCGCCA
CGCTTCCCGAAGGGAGAAAGGCGGACAGGTATCCGGTAAGCGGCAGGGTCGGAACAGGAGAGCGCACGAG
GGAGCTTCCAGGGGGAAACGCCTGGTATCTTTATAGTCCTGTCGGGTTTCGCCACCTCTGACTTGAGCGT
CGATTTTTGTGATGCTCGTCAGGGGGGCGGAGCCTATGGAAAAACGCCAGCAACGCGGCCTTTTTACGGT
TCCTGGCCTTTTGCTGGCCTTTTGCTCACATGTT
Features (pLannotate 1.2.2; 12 found; start..end, strand, type, name):
      1..46      +  rep_origin     RSF ori (fragment): Plasmids containing the RSF 1030 origin of replication can be propagated in E. coli cells that contain additional plasmids with compatible origins.
     73..100     -  terminator     rrnB T2 terminator: transcription terminator T2 from the E. coli rrnB gene
    232..275     +  terminator     rrnB T1 terminator: Escherichia coli rrnB; transcription terminator T1 from the E. coli rrnB gene
    332..416     +  protein_bind   attL3 (fragment): mutant version of attL; recombination site for the Gateway® LR reaction LR Clonase™
    407..427     +  protein_bind   attB1: mutant version of attB; core recombination site for the Gateway® BP reaction BP Clonase™
    433..744     +  CDS            par-5 (fragment): 14331_CAEEL - Also known as ftt-1. Experimental evidence at protein level: Swiss-Prot protein existence level 1. From Caenorhabditis elegans.
    804..998     +  CDS            par-5 (fragment): 14331_CAEEL - Also known as ftt-1. Experimental evidence at protein level: Swiss-Prot protein existence level 1. From Caenorhabditis elegans.
   1040..1336    +  CDS            par-5 (fragment): 14331_CAEEL - Also known as ftt-1. Experimental evidence at protein level: Swiss-Prot protein existence level 1. From Caenorhabditis elegans.
   2343..2363    -  protein_bind   attB2: mutant version of attB; core recombination site for the Gateway® BP reaction BP Clonase™
   2354..2438    -  protein_bind   attL4 (fragment): mutant version of attL; recombination site for the Gateway® LR reaction LR Clonase™
   2562..3371    +  CDS            KanR: aminoglycoside phosphotransferase; aph(3')-Ia; confers resistance to kanamycin in bacteria or G418 (Geneticin®) in eukaryotes
   3514..4102    +  rep_origin     ori: high-copy-number ColE1/pMB1/pBR322/pUC origin of replication
