[The description below was written by a language model from this plasmid's Addgene catalogue record and pLannotate feature annotations shown in this document.]
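Description:
pCM3.35 is a Gateway entry clone built in the pDONR201 donor vector, carrying the C. elegans par-5 open reading frame together with its downstream 3' region. The 1,909 bp insert was introduced by a BP recombination reaction, which consumed the attP1 and attP2 sites of the backbone. The resulting recombination sites flank the insert. The automated annotation labels these as attL3 and attL4 fragments overlapping attB1 and attB2 cores, but for a pDONR201 BP product they would be expected to be attL1 and attL2. The plasmid is 4,164 bp and is propagated in E. coli through a high-copy ColE1/pUC-type origin, with selection on kanamycin via the aph(3')-Ia gene. The rrnB T1 and T2 terminators sit upstream of the cloning site, where they shield the insert from read-through transcription in bacteria. A short hit to the RSF origin is only a fragment and is probably not functional.

The par-5 coding sequence, which encodes a 14-3-3 protein also known as ftt-1, is annotated as three separate fragments with gaps between them. This pattern suggests a genomic fragment containing introns rather than a cDNA. About 1 kb lies between the last coding fragment and the attB2 site, corresponding to the 3' UTR and downstream sequence named in the insert description. No promoter, tag or reporter is annotated, so although the record lists the vector type as worm expression, the plasmid does not appear to be an expression construct in its own right. It serves instead as a modular component for LR recombination into destination vectors, where it would be combined with a promoter and other elements to make C. elegans transgenes. The associated publication concerns 3' UTR-mediated control of gene expression in the worm germline.
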