Addgene plasmid #19404: pCM3.35
Depositing lab: Geraldine Seydoux. Depositing organization: Johns Hopkins University and School of Medicine. Publication: 3' UTRs are the primary regulators of gene expression in the C. elegans germline. Merritt C, Rasoloson D, Ko D, Seydoux G. Curr Biol. 2008 Oct 14;18(19):1476-82. doi: 10.1016/j.cub.2008.08.013. Epub 2008 Sep 25. PubMed 18818082.
Backbone
  Vector backbone: pDONR201
  Backbone size w/o insert (bp): 2257
  Vector type: Worm Expression
Growth in bacteria
  Bacterial resistance: Kanamycin, 50 μg/mL
  Growth temperature: 37°C
  Growth strain: DH5alpha
  Growth instructions: DH5alpha
  Copy number: Unknown
Gene/Insert
  Gene/Insert name: par-5 ORF+3' in pDONR201
  Species: C. elegans (nematode)
  Insert size (bp): 1909
  GenBank ID: NM_069834
  Entrez Gene: par-5 (a.k.a. CELE_M117.2)
  Cloning method: Gateway Cloning; 5′ cloning site attP1 (destroyed during cloning); 3′ cloning site attP2 (destroyed during cloning)
  Sequencing primers: 5′ n/a
Terms and licenses: Academic/Nonprofit Terms; Industry Terms: Not Available to Industry
How to cite: pCM3.35 was a gift from Geraldine Seydoux (Addgene plasmid # 19404 ; http://n2t.net/addgene:19404 ; RRID:Addgene_19404)
