>Addgene plasmid #19404 | pCM3.35 | addgene partial sequence | sequence record 25210 | 19404 with pDONR201F (TCGCGTTAACGCTAGCATGGATCTC)
GNNNNNNTGATTTTATTTTGACTGATAGTGANCTGTTCGTTGCAACAAATTGATGAGCAATGCTTTTTTA
TAATGCCAACTTTGTACAAAAAAGCAGGCTCCATGTCCGATACCGTGGAAGAGCTCGTTCAACGCGCCAA
GCTTGCCGAACAAGCCGAGCGATACGATGATATGGCTGCCGCCATGAAGAAAGTAAGATAAAACATCATT
TACGGAGGTTTCAAATTTACTATTTTTCAGGTGACCGAGCAGGGACAGGAGCTTTCCAACGAAGAGCGTA
ACCTTCTCTCTGTTGCCTACAAAAACGTCGTCGGAGCTCGCCGTTCATCGTGGAGAGTTATCTCTTCCAT
TGAGCAAAAGACCGAGGGATCCGAGAAGAAGCAACAACTCGCCAAGGAATACCGCGTCAAGGTAACTACA
CCAAGCAAGATTTTATTAATTTCAAGAATTTTAGTAACTTATTTACATTATTTCAGGTTGAGCAAGAACT
CAACGACATCTGCCAAGATGTGCTCAAGCTCCTCGACGAGTTCCTCATTGTCAAGGCTGGAGCTGCTGAG
TCGAAGGTCTTCTATCTCAAGATGAAAGGAGATTACTACAGATACCTCGCCGAGGTCGCTTCAGAGGATC
GCGCTGCCGTTGTTGAGAAGTCCCAGAAGGCTTACCAGGTATTTGAAATAACTAAATTCNTGATGTAAAT
GGCATGACTTTCN
